>Addgene plasmid #157239 | pD649-HAsp-KIR2DS1-COMP5AP-AviTag-9xHis | addgene full sequence | sequence record 383695 | Addgene NGS Result
TTTCAATATTATTGAAGCATTTATCAGGGTTATTGTCTCATGAGCGGATACATATTTGAATGTATTTAGA
AAAATAAACAAATAGGGGTCAGTGTTACAACCAATTAACCAATTCTGAACATTATCGCGAGCCCATTTAT
ACCTGAATATGGCTCATAACACCCCTTGCTCATGACCAAAATCCCTTAACGTGAGTTACGCGCGCGTCGT
TCCACTGAGCGTCAGACCCCGTAGAAAAGATCAAAGGATCTTCTTGAGATCCTTTTTTTCTGCGCGTAAT
CTGCTGCTTGCAAACAAAAAAACCACCGCTACCAGCGGTGGTTTGTTTGCCGGATCAAGAGCTACCAACT
CTTTTTCCGAAGGTAACTGGCTTCAGCAGAGCGCAGATACCAAATACTGTTCTTCTAGTGTAGCCGTAGT
TAGCCCACCACTTCAAGAACTCTGTAGCACCGCCTACATACCTCGCTCTGCTAATCCTGTTACCAGTGGC
TGCTGCCAGTGGCGATAAGTCGTGTCTTACCGGGTTGGACTCAAGACGATAGTTACCGGATAAGGCGCAG
CGGTCGGGCTGAACGGGGGGTTCGTGCACACAGCCCAGCTTGGAGCGAACGACCTACACCGAACTGAGAT
ACCTACAGCGTGAGCTATGAGAAAGCGCCACGCTTCCCGAAGGGAGAAAGGCGGACAGGTATCCGGTAAG
CGGCAGGGTCGGAACAGGAGAGCGCACGAGGGAGCTTCCAGGGGGAAACGCCTGGTATCTTTATAGTCCT
GTCGGGTTTCGCCACCTCTGACTTGAGCGTCGATTTTTGTGATGCTCGTCAGGGGGGCGGAGCCTATGGA
AAAACGCCAGCAACGCGGCCTTTTTACGGTTCCTGGCCTTTTGCTGGCCTTTTGCTCACATGTTCTTTCC
TGCGTTATCCCCTGATTCTGTGGATAACCGTATTACCGCCTTTGAGTGAGCTGATACCGCTCGCCGCAGC
CGAACGACCGAGCGCAGCGAGTCAGTGAGCGAGGAAGCGGAAGGCGAGAGTAGGGAACTGCCAGGCATCA
AACTAAGCAGAAGGCCCCTGACGGATGGCCTTTTTGCGTTTCTACAAACTCTTTCTGTGTTGTAAAACGA
CGGCCAGTCTTAAGCTCGGGCCCCCTGGGCGGTTCTGATAACGAGTAATCGTTAATCCGCAAATAACGTA
AAAACCCGCTTCGGCGGGTTTTTTTATGGGGGGAGTTTAGGGAAAGAGCATTTGTCAGAATATTTAAGGG
CGCCTGTCACTTTGCTTGATATATGAGAATTATTTAACCTTATAAATGAGAAAAAAGCAACGCACTTTAA
ATAAGATACGTTGCTTTTTCGATTGATGAACACCTATAATTAAACTATTCATCTATTATTTATGATTTTT
TGTATATACAATATTTCTAGTTTGTTAAAGAGAATTAAGAAAATAAATCTCGAAAATAATAAAGGGAAAA
TCAGTTTTTGATATCAAAATTATACATGTCAACGATAATACAAAATATAATACAAACTATAAGATGTTAT
CAGTATTTATTATCATTTAGAATAAATTTTGTGTCGCCCTTAATTGTGAGCGGATAACAATTACGAGCTT
CATGCACAGTGGCGTTGACTCAATATTGGCCATTAGCCATATTATTCATTGGTTATATAGCATAAATCAA
TATTGGCTATTGGCCATTGCATACGTTGTACTGATGAATCCCCTAATGATTTTGGTAAAAATCATTAAGT
TAAGGTGGATACACATCTTGTCATATGATCAAATGGTTTCGCGAAAAATCAATAATCAGACAACAAGATG
TGCGAACTCGATATTTTACACGACTCTCTTTACCAATTCTGCCCCGAATTACACTTAAAACGACTCAACA
GCTTAACGTTGGCTTGCCACGCATTACTTGACTGTAAAACTCTCACTCTTACCGAACTTGGCCGTAACCT
GCCAACCAAAGCGAGAACAAAACATAACATCAAACGAATCGACCGATTGTTAGGTAATCGTCACCTCCAC
AAAGAGCGACTCGCTGTATACCGTTGGCATGCTAGCTTTATCTGTTCGGGCAATACGATGCCCATTGTAC
TTGTTGACTGGTCTGATATTCGTGAGCAAAAACGACTTATGGTATTGCGAGCTTCAGTCGCACTACACGG
TCGTTCTGTTACTCTTTATGAGAAAGCGTTCCCGCTTTCAGAGCAATGTTCAAAGAAAGCTCATGACCAA
TTTCTAGCCGACCTTGCGAGCATTCTACCGAGTAACACCACACCGCTCATTGTCAGTGATGCTGGCTTTA
AAGTGCCATGGTATAAATCCGTTGAGAAGCTGGGTTGGTACTGGTTAAGTCGAGTAAGAGGAAAAGTACA
ATATGCAGACCTAGGAGCGGAAAACTGGAAACCTATCAGCAACTTACATGATATGTCATCTAGTCACTCA
AAGACTTTAGGCTATAAGAGGCTGACTAAAAGCAATCCAATCTCATGCCAAATTCTATTGTATAAATCTC
GCTCTAAAGGCCGAAAAAATCAGCGCTCGACACGGACTCATTGTCACCACCCGTCACCTAAAATCTACTC
AGCGTCGGCAAAGGAGCCATGGGTTCTAGCAACTAACTTACCTGTTGAAATTCGAACACCCAAACAACTT
GTTAATATCTATTCGAAGCGAATGCAGATTGAAGAAACCTTCCGAGACTTGAAAAGTCCTGCCTACGGAC
TAGGCCTACGCCATAGCCGAACGAGCAGCTCAGAGCGTTTTGATATCATGCTGCTAATCGCCCTGATGCT
TCAACTAACATGTTGGCTTGCGGGCGTTCATGCTCAGAAACAAGGTTGGGACAAGCACTTCCAGGCTAAC
ACAGTCAGAAATCGAAACGTACTCTCAACAGTTCGCTTAGGCATGGAAGTTTTGCGGCATTCTGGCTACA
CAATAACAAGGGAAGACTTACTCGTGGCTGCAACCCTACTAGCTCAAAATTTATTCACACATGGTTACGC
TTTGGGGAAATTATGAGGGGATCTCTCAGTACGTTGTATCTATATCATAATATGTACATTTATATTGGCT
CATGTCCAATATGACCGCCATGTTGGCATTGATTATTGACTAGTTATTAATAGTAATCAATTACGGGGTC
ATTAGTTCATAGCCCATATATGGAGTTCCGCGTTACATAACTTACGGTAAATGGCCCGCCTGGCTGACCG
CCCAACGACCCCCGCCCATTGACGTCAATAATGACGTATGTTCCCATAGTAACGCCAATAGGGACTTTCC
ATTGACGTCAATGGGTGGAGTATTTACGGTAAACTGCCCACTTGGCAGTACATCAAGTGTATCATATGCC
AAGTACGCCCCCTATTGACGTCAATGACGGTAAATGGCCCGCCTGGCATTATGCCCAGTACATGACCTTA
TGGGACTTTCCTACTTGGCAGTACATCTACGTATTAGTCATCGCTATTACCATGGTGATGCGGTTTTGGC
AGTACATCAATGGGCGTGGATAGCGGTTTGACTCACGGGGATTTCCAAGTCTCCACCCCATTGACGTCAA
TGGGAGTTTGTTTTGGCACCAAAATCAACGGGACTTTCCAAAATGTCGTAACAACTCCGCCCCATTGACG
CAAATGGGCGGTAGGCGTGTACGGTGGGAGGTCTATATAAGCAGAGCTCGTTTAGTGAACCGTCAGATCG
CCTGGAGACGCCATCCACGCTGTTTTGACCTCCATAGAAGACACCGGGACCGATCCAGCCTCCGCGGCCG
GGAACGGTGCATTGGAACGCGGATTCCCCGTGCCAAGAGTGACGTAAGTACCGCCTATAGAGTCTATAGG
CCCACCCCCTTGGCTTCGTTAGAACGCGGCTACAATTAATACATAACCTTATGTATCATACACATACGAT
TTAGGTGACACTATAGAATAACATCCACTTTGCCTTTCTCTCCACAGGTGTCCACTCCCAGGTCCAACTG
CACCTCGGTTCTATCGAAAACGCGCCTGCTAGCGCCACCATGAAGACCATCATTGCCCTGAGCTACATCT
TCTGCCTGGTGTTCGCTGCGGCCGCCCATGAAGGCGTGCACAGAAAACCTTCTCTGCTGGCCCATCCTGG
CCGGCTGGTTAAGTCTGAAGAGACAGTGATCCTGCAGTGTTGGAGCGACGTGATGTTCGAGCACTTCCTG
CTGCACCGCGAGGGCATGTTCAACGACACACTGAGACTGATCGGCGAGCACCACGATGGCGTGTCCAAGG
CCAATTTCAGCATCAGCCGGATGAGACAGGATCTGGCCGGCACCTACAGATGCTACGGCTCTGTGACACA
CAGCCCCTATCAGCTGTCTGCCCCTAGCGATCCCCTGGACATCGTGATCATCGGCCTGTACGAGAAGCCT
TCTCTGAGTGCCCAGCCTGGACCTACAGTGCTGGCTGGCGAAAATGTGACCCTGAGCTGTAGCAGCCGGT
CCAGCTACGATATGTACCACCTGAGCAGAGAGGGCGAAGCCCACGAACGTAGACTGCCTGCCGGCACCAA
AGTGAATGGCACCTTCCAGGCCAACTTTCCACTGGGACCTGCCACACACGGCGGCACATATAGATGCTTT
GGCAGCTTCCGGGACAGCCCTTACGAGTGGTCTAAGAGCAGCGATCCTCTGCTGGTGTCCGTGACCGGCA
ATCCTAGCAATAGCTGGCCTTCTCCAACCGAGCCTAGCAGCGAGACAGGCAACCCCAGACATCTGCATGG
CGCGCCGGAAGATCAAGTTGATCCAAGATTGATTGATGGCAAGGGCGGATCTCTGGAGGTGCTGTTCCAG
GGACCAGGCGGAAGCGGCAATCCCGGCGGCGATCTGGCCCCCCAGATGCTGCGCGAGCTGCAGGAGACCA
ATGCCGCCCTGCAGGACGTGCGCGAGCTGCTGCGCCACCGCGTGAAGGAGATCACCTTCCTGAAGAACAC
CGTGATGGAGTGCGACGCCTGCGGTATGCAGCCCTCTAGAGGCTCCGGCTCCATCATCCCAGTTGAGGAG
GAGAACCCGGACTTCTGGAACCGCGAGGCAGCCGAGGCCCTGGGTGCCGCCAAGAAGCTGCAGCCTGCAC
AGACAGCCGCCAAGAACCTCATCATCTTCCTGGGCGATGGGATGGGGGTGTCTACGGTGACAGCTGCCAG
GATCCTAAAAGGGCAGAAGAAGGACAAACTGGGGCCTGAGATACCCCTGGCCATGGACCGCTTCCCATAT
GTGGCTCTGTCCAAGACATACAATGTAGACAAACATGTGCCAGACAGTGGAGCCACAGCCACGGCCTACC
TGTGCGGGGTCAAGGGCAACTTCCAGACCATTGGCTTGAGTGCAGCCGCCCGCTTTAACCAGTGCAACAC
GACACGCGGCAACGAGGTCATCTCCGTGATGAATCGGGCCAAGAAAGCAGGGAAGTCAGTGGGAGTGGTA
ACCACCACACGAGTGCAGCACGCCTCGCCAGCCGGCACCTACGCCCACACGGTGAACCGCAACTGGTACT
CGGACGCCGACGTGCCTGCCTCGGCCCGCCAGGAGGGGTGCCAGGACATCGCTACGCAGCTCATCTCCAA
CATGGACATTGACGTGATCCTAGGTGGAGGCCGAAAGTACATGTTTCGCATGGGAACCCCAGACCCTGAG
TACCCAGATGACTACAGCCAAGGTGGGACCAGGCTGGACGGGAAGAATCTGGTGCAGGAATGGCTGGCGA
AGCGCCAGGGTGCCCGGTATGTGTGGAACCGCACTGAGCTCATGCAGGCTTCCCTGGACCCGTCTGTGAC
CCATCTCATGGGTCTCTTTGAGCCTGGAGACATGAAATACGAGATCCACCGAGACTCCACACTGGACCCC
TCCCTGATGGAGATGACAGAGGCTGCCCTGCGCCTGCTGAGCAGGAACCCCCGCGGCTTCTTCCTCTTCG
TGGAGGGTGGTCGCATCGACCATGGTCATCATGAAAGCAGGGCTTACCGGGCACTGACTGAGACGATCAT
GTTCGACGACGCCATTGAGAGGGCGGGCCAGCTCACCAGCGAGGAGGACACGCTGAGCCTCGTCACTGCC
GACCACTCCCACGTCTTCTCCTTCGGAGGCTACCCCCTGCGAGGGAGCTCCATCTTCGGGCTGGCCCCTG
GCAAGGCCCGGGACAGGAAGGCCTACACGGTCCTCCTATACGGAAACGGTCCAGGCTATGTGCTCAAGGA
CGGCGCCCGGCCGGATGTTACCGAGAGCGAGAGCGGGAGCCCCGAGTATCGGCAGCAGTCAGCAGTGCCC
CTGGACGAAGAGACCCACGCAGGCGAGGACGTGGCGGTGTTCGCGCGCGGCCCGCAGGCGCACCTGGTTC
ACGGCGTGCAGGAGCAGACCTTCATAGCGCACGTCATGGCCTTCGCCGCCTGCCTGGAGCCCTACACCGC
CTGCGACCTGGCGCCCCCCGCCGGCACCACCGACGCCGCGCACCCGGGTGGCGGAGGACTGAACGACATC
TTCGAGGCTCAGAAAATCGAATGGCACGAACATCACCATCACCATCACCATCACCATTAAGGCCGGCCTG
TAGTCACTGGCACAACGCGTTACCCGGTAAGCCAATCGGGTATACACGGTCGTCATACTGCAGACAGGGT
TCTTCTACTTTGCAAGATAGTCTTGAGTAGTAAAATAAATAGATAGAGAAAATCAGCCTCGACTGTGCCT
TCTAGTTGCCAGCCATCTGTTGTTTGCCCCTCCCCCGTGCCTTCCTTGACCCTGGAAGGTGCCACTCCCA
CTGTCCTTTCCTAATAAAATGAGGAAATTGCATCACAACACTCAACCCTATCTCGGTCTATTCTTTTGAT
TTATAAGGGATTTTGCCGATTTCGGCCTATTGGTTAAAAAATGAGCTGATTTAACAAAAATTTAACGCGA
ATTAATTCTGTGGAATGTGTGTCAGTTAGGGTGTGGAAAGTCCCCAGGCTCCCCAGCAGGCAGAAGTATG
CAAAGCATGCATCTCAATTAGTCAGCAACCAGGTGTGGAAAGTCCCCAGGCTCCCCAGCAGGCAGAAGTA
TGCAAAGCATGCATCTCAATTAGTCAGCAACCATAGTCCCGCCCCTAACTCCGCCCATCCCGCCCCTAAC
TCCGCCCAGTTCCGCCCATTCTCCGCCCCATGGCTGACTAATTTTTTTTATTTATGCAGAGGCCGAGGCC
GCCTCTGCCTCTGAGCTATTCCAGAAGTAGTGAGGAGGCTTTTTTGGAGGCCTAGGCTTTTGCAAAAAGC
TCCCGGGAGCTTGTATATCCATTTTCGGATCTGATCAGCACGTGTTGACAATTAATCATCGGCATAGTAT
ATCGGCATAGTATAATACGACAAGGTGAGGAACTAAACCATGACCGAGTACAAGCCCACGGTGCGCCTCG
CCACCCGCGACGACGTCCCCAGGGCCGTACGCACCCTCGCCGCCGCGTTCGCCGACTACCCCGCCACGCG
CCACACCGTCGATCCGGACCGCCACATCGAGCGGGTCACCGAGCTGCAAGAACTCTTCCTCACGCGCGTC
GGGCTCGACATCGGCAAGGTGTGGGTCGCGGACGACGGCGCCGCGGTGGCGGTCTGGACCACGCCGGAGA
GCGTCGAAGCGGGGGCGGTGTTCGCCGAGATCGGCCCGCGCATGGCCGAGTTGAGCGGTTCCCGGCTGGC
CGCGCAGCAACAGATGGAAGGCCTCCTGGCGCCGCACCGGCCCAAGGAGCCCGCGTGGTTCCTGGCCACC
GTCGGCGTCTCGCCCGACCACCAGGGCAAGGGTCTGGGCAGCGCCGTCGTGCTCCCCGGAGTGGAGGCGG
CCGAGCGCGCCGGGGTGCCCGCCTTCCTGGAGACATCCGCGCCCCGCAACCTCCCCTTCTACGAGCGGCT
CGGCTTCACCGTCACCGCCGACGTCGAGGTGCCCGAAGGACCGCGCACCTGGTGCATGACCCGCAAGCCC
GGTGCCTGACACGTGCTACGAGATTTCGATTCCACCGCCGCCTTCTATGAAAGGTTGGGCTTCGGAATCG
TTTTCCGGGACGCCGGCTGGATGATCCTCCAGCGCGGGGATCTCATGCTGGAGTTCTTCGCCCACCCCAA
CTTGTTTATTGCAGCTTATAATGGTTACAAATAAAGCAATAGCATCACAAATTTCACAAATAAAGCATTT
TTTTCACTGCATTCTAGTTGTGGTTTGTCCAAACTCATCAATGTATCTTATCATGTCTGTATACCGTCGA
CCTCTAGCTAGAGCTTGGCGTAATCATGGTCATTACCAATGCTTAATCAGTGAGGCACCTATCTCAGCGA
TCTGTCTATTTCGTTCATCCATAGTTGCCTGACTCCCCGTCGTGTAGATAACTACGATACGGGAGGGCTT
ACCATCTGGCCCCAGCGCTGCGATGATACCGCGAGAACCACGCTCACCGGCTCCGGATTTATCAGCAATA
AACCAGCCAGCCGGAAGGGCCGAGCGCAGAAGTGGTCCTGCAACTTTATCCGCCTCCATCCAGTCTATTA
ATTGTTGCCGGGAAGCTAGAGTAAGTAGTTCGCCAGTTAATAGTTTGCGCAACGTTGTTGCCATCGCTAC
AGGCATCGTGGTGTCACGCTCGTCGTTTGGTATGGCTTCATTCAGCTCCGGTTCCCAACGATCAAGGCGA
GTTACATGATCCCCCATGTTGTGCAAAAAAGCGGTTAGCTCCTTCGGTCCTCCGATCGTTGTCAGAAGTA
AGTTGGCCGCAGTGTTATCACTCATGGTTATGGCAGCACTGCATAATTCTCTTACTGTCATGCCATCCGT
AAGATGCTTTTCTGTGACTGGTGAGTACTCAACCAAGTCATTCTGAGAATAGTGTATGCGGCGACCGAGT
TGCTCTTGCCCGGCGTCAATACGGGATAATACCGCGCCACATAGCAGAACTTTAAAAGTGCTCATCATTG
GAAAACGTTCTTCGGGGCGAAAACTCTCAAGGATCTTACCGCTGTTGAGATCCAGTTCGATGTAACCCAC
TCGTGCACCCAACTGATCTTCAGCATCTTTTACTTTCACCAGCGTTTCTGGGTGAGCAAAAACAGGAAGG
CAAAATGCCGCAAAAAAGGGAATAAGGGCGACACGGAAATGTTGAATACTCATATTCTTCCTT
Features (pLannotate 1.2.2; 25 found; start..end, strand, type, name):
    119..143     -  CDS            KanR (fragment): aminoglycoside phosphotransferase; aph(3')-Ia; confers resistance to kanamycin
    254..842     +  rep_origin     ori: high-copy-number ColE1/pMB1/pBR322/pUC origin of replication
   1067..1084    +  terminator     rrnB T2 terminator (fragment): transcription terminator T2 from the E. coli rrnB gene
   1109..1128    -  CDS            lacZα (fragment): LacZα fragment of β-galactosidase; lacZ fragment
   1584..1600    +  protein_bind   lac operator: The lac repressor binds to the lac operator to inhibit transcription in E. coli. This inhibition can be relieved by adding lactose or isopropyl-β-D-thiogalactopyranoside (IPTG). lac repressor encoded by lacI
   1755..1824    -  ncRNA          RNA-OUT: Accession: RF00240 - RNA-OUT
   3181..3484    +  enhancer       CMV enhancer: human cytomegalovirus immediate early enhancer
   3485..3688    +  promoter       CMV promoter: human cytomegalovirus (CMV) immediate early promoter
   3824..3867    +  intron         CMV intron (fragment): modified intron A from human cytomegalovirus
   3919..3937    +  promoter       SP6 promoter: promoter for bacteriophage SP6 RNA polymerase
   3941..3978    +  CDS            IgH signal sequence (fragment): signal sequence from the mouse immunoglobulin heavy chain variable region
   4036..4758    +  CDS            KIR2DS1 (fragment): KI2S1_HUMAN - Also known as CD158H. Experimental evidence at protein level: Swiss-Prot protein existence level 1. Receptor on natural killer (NK) cells for some HLA-C alleles such as w6. Does not inhibit the activity of NK cells. From Homo sapiens (Human).
   4855..5034    +  CDS            Comp (fragment): COMP_RAT - Experimental evidence at protein level: Swiss-Prot protein existence level 1. May play a role in the structural integrity of cartilage via its interaction with other extracellular matrix proteins such as the collagens and fibronectin. Can mediate the interaction of chondrocytes with the cartilage extracellular matrix through interaction with cell surface integrin receptors. Could play a role in the pathogenesis of osteoarthritis. Potent suppressor of apoptosis in both primary chondrocytes and transformed cells. Suppresses apoptosis by blocking the activation of caspase-3 and by indu
   5022..6474    +  CDS            SEAP (fragment): secreted alkaline phosphatase from human placenta The natural enzyme has a C-terminal transmembrane sequence that is replaced by a GPI anchor.
   6499..6540    +  CDS            AviTag™ (fragment): peptide tag that allows for enzymatic biotinylation
   6544..6567    +  CDS            8xHis: 8xHis affinity tag
   6713..6824    +  polyA_signal   bGH poly(A) signal: bovine growth hormone polyadenylation signal
   6825..6933    +  rep_origin     f1 ori (fragment): f1 bacteriophage origin of replication; arrow indicates direction of (+) strand synthesis
   6947..7276    +  promoter       SV40 promoter: SV40 enhancer and early promoter
   7324..7371    +  promoter       EM7 promoter: synthetic bacterial promoter&nbsp
   7390..7989    +  CDS            PuroR (fragment): puromycin N-acetyltransferase; pac from Streptomyces; confers resistance to puromycin
   7999..8124    +  CDS            ble (fragment): BLE_KLEPN - Experimental evidence at protein level: Swiss-Prot protein existence level 1. Binding protein with a strong affinity to the bleomycin family of antibiotics. Binds to CL990; an antimitotic-antibiotic compound. From Klebsiella pneumoniae.
   8119..8240    +  polyA_signal   SV40 poly(A) signal: SV40 polyadenylation signal
   8293..9153    -  CDS            AmpR: β-lactamase; bla; confers resistance to ampicillin, carbenicillin, and related antibiotics
   9156..89      -  promoter       AmpR promoter (fragment) (across the origin): bla
