[The description below was written by a language model from this plasmid's Addgene catalogue record and pLannotate feature annotations shown in this document.]
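Description:
pD649-HAsp-KIR2DS1-COMP5AP-AviTag-9xHis is a mammalian expression plasmid built on the pD649 backbone for producing a secreted, multimerised form of the extracellular domain of human KIR2DS1 (CD158H), an activating natural killer cell receptor that recognises certain HLA-C alleles. It is maintained in E. coli as a high-copy plasmid through a ColE1/pUC-type origin and selected with ampicillin via a β-lactamase gene. The sequenced record is 9,163 nt.

Expression is driven by the CMV immediate-early enhancer and promoter, followed by a fragment of CMV intron A. An SP6 promoter lies just upstream of the coding region and could support in vitro transcription. The open reading frame begins with a signal peptide (named HAsp in the construct; the annotation software matched a fragment of an immunoglobulin heavy-chain signal sequence here) that directs the protein into the secretory pathway. The KIR2DS1 ectodomain, cloned between retained NotI and AscI sites, is fused at its C terminus to the backbone-encoded COMP5AP module. This module comprises the coiled-coil pentamerisation region of rat cartilage oligomeric matrix protein, then human placental alkaline phosphatase, an AviTag for enzymatic biotinylation and a polyhistidine tag (9xHis by name, annotated as 8xHis), ending at a bGH polyadenylation signal.

Pentamerisation raises avidity for weak binding partners, and the phosphatase provides an enzymatic readout, which suits the associated screen of protein–protein interactions among human IgSF cell-surface proteins. A separate SV40 promoter/EM7 cassette carries a puromycin resistance gene with an SV40 polyadenylation signal, potentially allowing selection in mammalian cells. The depositor notes that some plasmids in the collection carry an IS4-like transposase insertion upstream of the CMV promoter. The RNA-OUT annotation and a largely unannotated stretch in that region are compatible with this, though the table does not identify such an element.
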