Addgene plasmid #157239: pD649-HAsp-KIR2DS1-COMP5AP-AviTag-9xHis
Purpose: Mammalian expression of cell-surface protein extracellular domain fused to COMP5AP-AviTag-9xHis. Protein is secreted from cells.
Depositing lab: Chris Garcia. Depositing organization: Stanford University. Publication: A Human IgSF Cell-Surface Interactome Reveals a Complex Network of Protein-Protein Interactions. Wojtowicz WM, Vielmetter J, Fernandes RA, Siepe DH, Eastman CL, Chisholm GB, Cox S, Klock H, Anderson PW, Rue SM, Miller JJ, Glaser SM, Bragstad ML, Vance J, Lam AW, Lesley SA, Zinn K, Garcia KC. Cell. 2020 Aug 20;182(4):1027-1043.e17. doi: 10.1016/j.cell.2020.07.025. PubMed 32822567.
Backbone
  Vector backbone: pD649
  Backbone size w/o insert (bp): 7153
  Vector type: Mammalian Expression
Growth in bacteria
  Bacterial resistance: Ampicillin, 100 μg/mL
  Growth temperature: 37°C
  Growth strain: DH5alpha
  Copy number: High Copy
Gene/Insert
  Gene/Insert name: KIR2DS1 (alt name: KI2S1)
  Species: H. sapiens (human)
  Insert size (bp): 672
  Entrez Gene: KIR2DS1 (a.k.a. CD158H, CD158a, p50.1)
  Promoter: CMV/SP6
  Tag / fusion protein: COMP5AP-AviTag-9xHis (C terminal on backbone)
  Cloning method: Restriction Enzyme; 5′ cloning site GCGGCCGC (not destroyed); 3′ cloning site GGCGCGCC (not destroyed)
  Sequencing primers: 5′ ATTTAGGTGACACTATAG; 3′ CGTCGCACTCCATCACGGTG
Resource information
  A portion of this plasmid was derived from a plasmid made by: synthesis by ThermoFisher
Terms and licenses: Academic/Nonprofit Terms; Industry Terms: Not Available to Industry
Depositor comments: Some plasmids in this collection may have an IS4-like element ISVsa5 family transposase upstream of the CMV promoter.
How to cite: pD649-HAsp-KIR2DS1-COMP5AP-AviTag-9xHis was a gift from Chris Garcia (Addgene plasmid # 157239 ; http://n2t.net/addgene:157239 ; RRID:Addgene_157239)
