>Addgene plasmid #157239 | pD649-HAsp-KIR2DS1-COMP5AP-AviTag-9xHis | depositor partial sequence | sequence record 303588 | insert (extracellular domain)
CATGAAGGCGTGCACAGAAAACCTTCTCTGCTGGCCCATCCTGGCCGGCTGGTTAAGTCTGAAGAGACAG
TGATCCTGCAGTGTTGGAGCGACGTGATGTTCGAGCACTTCCTGCTGCACCGCGAGGGCATGTTCAACGA
CACACTGAGACTGATCGGCGAGCACCACGATGGCGTGTCCAAGGCCAATTTCAGCATCAGCCGGATGAGA
CAGGATCTGGCCGGCACCTACAGATGCTACGGCTCTGTGACACACAGCCCCTATCAGCTGTCTGCCCCTA
GCGATCCCCTGGACATCGTGATCATCGGCCTGTACGAGAAGCCTTCTCTGAGTGCCCAGCCTGGACCTAC
AGTGCTGGCTGGCGAAAATGTGACCCTGAGCTGTAGCAGCCGGTCCAGCTACGATATGTACCACCTGAGC
AGAGAGGGCGAAGCCCACGAACGTAGACTGCCTGCCGGCACCAAAGTGAATGGCACCTTCCAGGCCAACT
TTCCACTGGGACCTGCCACACACGGCGGCACATATAGATGCTTTGGCAGCTTCCGGGACAGCCCTTACGA
GTGGTCTAAGAGCAGCGATCCTCTGCTGGTGTCCGTGACCGGCAATCCTAGCAATAGCTGGCCTTCTCCA
ACCGAGCCTAGCAGCGAGACAGGCAACCCCAGACATCTGCAT
